Addgene plasmid #209056: pcDNA5-3xFLAG-TAF5-∆ex8_WobbleMut
Purpose: Vector for generating Flp-In cell lines allowing dox-inducible mammalian expression of 3xFlag-tagged TAF5 isoform lacking the alternative exon-8 (∆ex8) mutated to be resistant to TAF5 siRNA
Depositing lab: Thomas Gonatopoulos-Pournatzis. Depositing organization: National Cancer Institute (NCI). Publication: Genome-scale exon perturbation screens uncover exons critical for cell fitness. Xiao MS, Damodaran AP, Kumari B, Dickson E, Xing K, On TA, Parab N, King HE, Perez AR, Guiblet WM, Duncan G, Che A, Chari R, Andresson T, Vidigal JA, Weatheritt RJ, Aregger M, Gonatopoulos-Pournatzis T. Mol Cell. 2024 Jul 11;84(13):2553-2572.e19. doi: 10.1016/j.molcel.2024.05.024. Epub 2024 Jun 24. PubMed 38917794.
Backbone
  Vector backbone: pcDNA5/FRT/TO
  Vector type: Mammalian Expression
  Selectable markers: Hygromycin, only when integrated into FlpIn FRT site
Growth in bacteria
  Bacterial resistance: Ampicillin, 100 μg/mL
  Growth temperature: 37°C
  Growth strain: NEB Stable
  Copy number: High Copy
Gene/Insert
  Gene/Insert name: TAF5 deltaexon-8
  Species: H. sapiens (human)
  Promoter: CMV/TO inducible promoter
  Tag / fusion protein: FLAG (N terminal on insert)
  Cloning method: Gateway Cloning
Terms and licenses: Academic/Nonprofit Terms; Industry Terms: Not Available to Industry
How to cite: pcDNA5-3xFLAG-TAF5-∆ex8_WobbleMut was a gift from Thomas Gonatopoulos-Pournatzis (Addgene plasmid # 209056 ; http://n2t.net/addgene:209056 ; RRID:Addgene_209056)
