[The description below was written by a language model from this plasmid's Addgene catalogue record and pLannotate feature annotations shown in this document.]
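Description:
pcDNA5-3xFLAG-TAF5-∆ex8_WobbleMut is a mammalian expression plasmid built on the pcDNA5/FRT/TO backbone, designed for generating isogenic stable cell lines by Flp-mediated site-specific integration into Flp-In host cells. In bacteria it is maintained as a high-copy plasmid through a ColE1/pUC-type origin and selected with ampicillin via the β-lactamase gene; fragments of an f1 origin and lac regulatory elements are also annotated as backbone remnants.

The payload is a human TAF5 coding sequence, encoding a subunit of the TFIID general transcription factor complex, in the isoform form that lacks alternative exon 8. According to the catalogue entry, it carries wobble-position mutations that make the transcript resistant to a TAF5 siRNA, and it is fused at its N terminus to a 3xFLAG epitope (the automated annotation marks only a single FLAG unit just upstream of the insert). The open reading frame was introduced by Gateway cloning and is flanked by attB1 and attB2 sites. Expression is driven by the CMV enhancer/promoter followed by tet operator sequences (the short "PLtetO-1" and "TRE3GV" fragment calls correspond to this region). Transcription is therefore repressed in cells expressing the Tet repressor and induced by doxycycline. It terminates at the bGH polyadenylation signal.

Downstream, an FRT site directly precedes a hygromycin resistance gene with no annotated promoter of its own, followed by an SV40 poly(A) signal. Hygromycin resistance is thus conferred only after Flp recombination places the gene at the genomic FRT locus. The construct suits rescue experiments in which endogenous TAF5 is depleted by siRNA and the ∆ex8 isoform is re-expressed inducibly to assess the function of exon 8.
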