Features (pLannotate 1.2.2; 24 found; start..end, strand, type, name):
     28..80      -  misc_feature   bom (fragment): basis of mobility region from pBR322
    235..614     +  enhancer       CMV enhancer: human cytomegalovirus immediate early enhancer
    615..818     +  promoter       CMV promoter: human cytomegalovirus (CMV) immediate early promoter
    820..839     +  promoter       PLtetO-1 promoter (fragment): modified phage lambda PL promoter with tet operator sites (Lutz and Bujard, 1997)
    841..860     +  promoter       PLtetO-1 promoter (fragment): modified phage lambda PL promoter with tet operator sites (Lutz and Bujard, 1997)
    868..901     +  promoter       TRE3GV promoter (fragment): 3rd-generation Tet-responsive promoter that can be activated by binding of Tet-On® 3G, optimized for retroviral and lentiviral vectors
   1034..1057    +  CDS            FLAG: FLAG® epitope tag, followed by an enterokinase cleavage site
   1058..1082    +  protein_bind   attB1: mutant version of attB; recombination site for the Gateway® BP reaction BP Clonase™
   1085..3316    +  CDS            TAF5 (fragment): TAF5_HUMAN - Also known as TAF2D. Experimental evidence at protein level: Swiss-Prot protein existence level 1. TAFs are components of the transcription factor IID (TFIID) complex, PCAF histone acetylase complex and TBP-free TAFII complex (TFTC). TAFs components-TIIFD are essential for mediating regulation of RNA polymerase transcription. TAF5/TAFII100 interacts strongly with the histone H4-related TAF6/TAFII80 and the histone H3-related TAF9/TAFII31, as well as a stable complex comprised of both TAF5/TAFII80 and TAF6/TAFII31. Apparently weaker interactions of TAF5/TAFII100 with TBP, TAF1/TAFI
   3322..3346    -  protein_bind   attB2: mutant version of attB; recombination site for the Gateway® BP reaction BP Clonase™
   3394..3618    +  polyA_signal   bGH poly(A) signal: bovine growth hormone polyadenylation signal
   3622..3643    +  promoter       SV40 promoter (fragment): SV40 enhancer and early promoter
   3664..3897    +  rep_origin     f1 ori (fragment) (sequence partly withheld): f1 bacteriophage origin of replication; arrow indicates direction of (+) strand synthesis
   3902..3949    +  protein_bind   FRT: FLP-mediated recombination occurs in the 8-bp core sequence TCTAGAAA (Turan and Bode, 2011). FLP recombinase from the Saccharomyces cerevisiae 2μ plasmid
   3957..4979    +  CDS            HygR: hygromycin B phosphotransferase confers resistance to hygromycin
   4989..5114    +  CDS            ble (fragment): BLE_KLEPN - Experimental evidence at protein level: Swiss-Prot protein existence level 1. Binding protein with a strong affinity to the bleomycin family of antibiotics. Binds to CL990; an antimitotic-antibiotic compound. From Klebsiella pneumoniae.
   5109..5230    +  polyA_signal   SV40 poly(A) signal: SV40 polyadenylation signal
   5303..5319    -  protein_bind   lac operator: The lac repressor binds to the lac operator to inhibit transcription in E. coli. This inhibition can be relieved by adding lactose or isopropyl-β-D-thiogalactopyranoside (IPTG). lac repressor encoded by lacI
   5327..5357    -  promoter       lac promoter: promoter for the E. coli lac operon
   5372..5393    -  protein_bind   CAP binding site: CAP binding activates transcription in the presence of cAMP. E. coli catabolite activator protein
   5406..5498    -  CDS            lacI (fragment): lac repressor; lacI; The lac repressor binds to the lac operator to inhibit transcription in E. coli. This inhibition can be relieved by adding lactose or isopropyl-β-D-thiogalactopyranoside (IPTG).
   5681..6269    -  rep_origin     ori: high-copy-number ColE1/pMB1/pBR322/pUC origin of replication
   6440..7300    -  CDS            AmpR: β-lactamase; bla; confers resistance to ampicillin, carbenicillin, and related antibiotics
   7301..7405    -  promoter       AmpR promoter: bla
>Addgene plasmid #209056 | pcDNA5-3xFLAG-TAF5-∆ex8_WobbleMut | addgene full sequence | sequence record 414802 | Addgene NGS Result
GACGGATCGGGAGATCTCCCGATCCCCTATGGTGCACTCTCAGTACAATCTGCTCTGATGCCGCATAGTT
AAGCCAGTATCTGCTCCCTGCTTGTGTGTTGGAGGTCGCTGAGTAGTGCGCGAGCAAAATTTAAGCTACA
ACAAGGCAAGGCTTGACCGACAATTGCATGAAGAATCTGCTTAGGGTTAGGCGTTTTGCGCTGCTTCGCG
ATGTACGGGCCAGATATACGCGTTGACATTGATTATTGACTAGTTATTAATAGTAATCAATTACGGGGTC
ATTAGTTCATAGCCCATATATGGAGTTCCGCGTTACATAACTTACGGTAAATGGCCCGCCTGGCTGACCG
CCCAACGACCCCCGCCCATTGACGTCAATAATGACGTATGTTCCCATAGTAACGCCAATAGGGACTTTCC
ATTGACGTCAATGGGTGGAGTATTTACGGTAAACTGCCCACTTGGCAGTACATCAAGTGTATCATATGCC
AAGTACGCCCCCTATTGACGTCAATGACGGTAAATGGCCCGCCTGGCATTATGCCCAGTACATGACCTTA
TGGGACTTTCCTACTTGGCAGTACATCTACGTATTAGTCATCGCTATTACCATGGTGATGCGGTTTTGGC
AGTACATCAATGGGCGTGGATAGCGGTTTGACTCACGGGGATTTCCAAGTCTCCACCCCATTGACGTCAA
TGGGAGTTTGTTTTGGCACCAAAATCAACGGGACTTTCCAAAATGTCGTAACAACTCCGCCCCATTGACG
CAAATGGGCGGTAGGCGTGTACGGTGGGAGGTCTATATAAGCAGAGCTCTCCCTATCAGTGATAGAGATC
TCCCTATCAGTGATAGAGATCGTCGACGAGCTCGTTTAGTGAACCGTCAGATCGCCTGGAGACGCCATCC
ACGCTGTTTTGACCTCCATAGAAGACACCGGGACCGATCCAGCCTCCGGACTCTAGCGTTTAAACTTAAG
CTTCCACCATGGACTACAAAGACCATGACGGTGATACATATGATCATGACATCGATTACAAGGATGACGA
TGACAAGACAAGTTTGTACAAAAAAGCAGGCTTCGCGGCGCTGGCGGAGGAGCAGACGGAGGTGGCGGTC
AAGCTAGAGCCTGAGGGACCGCCAACGCTGCTACCTCCGCAGGCGGGGGACGGCGCAGGCGAGGGTAGCG
GCGGCACTACCAACAACGGCCCCAACGGCGGCGGCGGGAACGTTGCGGCGTCGTCGTCCACTGGCGGGGA
TGGCGGGACCCCCAAGCCCACGGTGGCTGTCTCCGCCGCTGCCCCGGCGGGGGCGGCCCCGGTGCCCGCC
GCTGCTCCGGACGCCGGCGCTCCGCATGACCGACAGACTCTACTGGCCGTGCTGCAGTTCCTACGGCAGA
GCAAACTCCGCGAGGCCGAAGAGGCGCTGCGCCGTGAGGCCGGGCTGCTGGAGGAGGCAGTGGCGGGCTC
CGGAGCCCCGGGAGAGGTGGACAGCGCCGGCGCTGAGGTGACCAGCGCGCTTCTCAGCCGGGTGACCGCC
TCGGCCCCTGGCCCTGCGGCCCCCGACCCTCCGGGCACTGGCGCTTCGGGGGCCACGGTCGTCTCAGGTT
CAGCCTCAGGTCCTGCGGCTCCGGGTAAAGTTGGAAGTGTTGCTGTGGAAGACCAGCCAGATGTCAGTGC
CGTGTTGTCAGCCTACAACCAACAAGGAGATCCCACAATGTATGAAGAATACTATAGTGGACTGAAACAC
TTCATTGAATGTTCCCTGGACTGCCATCGGGCAGAGTTGTCCCAACTTTTTTATCCTCTGTTTGTGCACA
TGTACTTGGAGCTAGTCTACAATCAACATGAGAATGAAGCAAAGTCATTCTTTGAGAAGTTCCATGGAGA
TCAGGAATGTTATTACCAGGATGACCTACGAGTATTATCTAGTCTTACCAAAAAGGAACACATGAAAGGG
AATGAGACCATGTTGGATTTTCGAACAAGTAAATTTGTTCTGCGTATTTCCCGTGACTCGTACCAACTCT
TGAAGAGGCATCTTCAGGAGAAACAGAACAATCAGATATGGAACATAGTTCAGGAGCACCTCTACATTGA
CATCTTTGATGGGATGCCGCGTAGTAAGCAACAGATAGATGCGATGGTGGGAAGTTTGGCAGGAGAGGCT
AAACGAGAGGCAAACAAATCAAAGGTATTTTTTGGTTTATTAAAAGAACCAGAAATTGAGGTACCTTTGG
ATGACGAGGATGAAGAGGGAGAAAATGAAGAAGGAAAACCTAAAAAGAAGAAGCCTAAAAAAGATAGTAT
TGGATCCAAAAGCAAAAAACAAGATCCCAATGCTCCACCTCAGAACAGAATCCCTCTTCCTGAGTTGAAA
GATTCAGATAAGTTGGATAAGATAATGAATATGAAAGAAACCACCAAACGAGTGCGCCTTGGGCCGGACT
GCTTACCCTCCATTTGTTTCTATACATTTCTCAATGCTTACCAGGGTCTCACTGCAGTGGATGTCACTGA
TGATTCTAGTCTGATTGCTGGAGGTTTTGCAGATTCAACTGTCAGAGTGTGGTCGGTAACACCCAAAAAG
CTTCGTAGTGTCAAACAAGCATCAGATCTTAGTCTTATAGACAAAGAATCAGATGATGTCTTAGAAAGAA
TCATGGATGAGAAAACAGCAAGTGAGTTGAAGATTTTGTATGGTCACAGTGGGCCTGTCTACGGAGCCAG
CTTCAGTCCGGATAGGCTCTGGGCTACAGACCACTATCAGCCTTTAAGAATATTTGCCGGCCATCTTGCT
GATGTGAATTGTACCAGATTCCATCCAAATTCTAATTATGTTGCTACGGGCTCTGCAGACAGAACTGTGC
GGCTCTGGGACGTCCTGAATGGTAACTGTGTAAGGATCTTCACTGGACACAAGGGACCAATTCATTCCTT
GACATTTTCTCCCAATGGGAGATTCCTGGCTACAGGAGCAACAGATGGCAGAGTGCTTCTTTGGGATATT
GGACATGGTTTGATGGTTGGAGAATTAAAAGGCCACACTGATACAGTCTGTTCACTTAGGTTTAGTAGAG
ATGGTGAAATTTTGGCCAGCGGCAGCATGGACAACACAGTTCGATTATGGGATGCTATCAAAGCCTTTGA
AGATTTAGAGACCGATGACTTTACTACAGCCACTGGGCATATAAATTTACCTGAGAATTCACAGGAGTTA
TTGTTGGGAACATATATGACCAAATCAACACCAGTTGTACACCTTCATTTTACTCGAAGAAACCTGGTTC
TAGCTGCAGGAGCTTATAGTCCACAATGATAACCCAGCTTTCTTGTACAAAGTGGTCTGACTCGAGTCTA
GAGGGCCCGTTTAAACCCGCTGATCAGCCTCGACTGTGCCTTCTAGTTGCCAGCCATCTGTTGTTTGCCC
CTCCCCCGTGCCTTCCTTGACCCTGGAAGGTGCCACTCCCACTGTCCTTTCCTAATAAAATGAGGAAATT
GCATCGCATTGTCTGAGTAGGTGTCATTCTATTCTGGGGGGTGGGGTGGGGCAGGACAGCAAGGGGGAGG
ATTGGGAAGACAATAGCAGGCATGCTGGGGATGCGGTGGGCTCTATGGCTTCTGAGGCGGAAAGAACCAG
CTGGGGCTCTAGGGGGTATCCCC
[124 nt withheld, positions 3664-3787]
C
[91 nt withheld, positions 3789-3879]
AGGGTGATGGTTCACGTACCTAGAAGTTCCTATTCCGAAGTTCCTATTCTCTAGAAAGTATAGGAACTTC
CTTGGCCAAAAAGCCTGAACTCACCGCGACGTCTGTCGAGAAGTTTCTGATCGAAAAGTTCGACAGCGTC
TCCGACCTGATGCAGCTCTCGGAGGGCGAAGAATCTCGTGCTTTCAGCTTCGATGTAGGAGGGCGTGGAT
ATGTCCTGCGGGTAAATAGCTGCGCCGATGGTTTCTACAAAGATCGTTATGTTTATCGGCACTTTGCATC
GGCCGCGCTCCCGATTCCGGAAGTGCTTGACATTGGGGAGTTCAGCGAGAGCCTGACCTATTGCATCTCC
CGCCGTGCACAGGGTGTCACGTTGCAAGACCTGCCTGAAACCGAACTGCCCGCTGTTCTGCAGCCGGTCG
CGGAGGCCATGGATGCGATCGCTGCGGCCGATCTTAGCCAGACGAGCGGGTTCGGCCCATTCGGACCGCA
AGGAATCGGTCAATACACTACATGGCGTGATTTCATATGCGCGATTGCTGATCCCCATGTGTATCACTGG
CAAACTGTGATGGACGACACCGTCAGTGCGTCCGTCGCGCAGGCTCTCGATGAGCTGATGCTTTGGGCCG
AGGACTGCCCCGAAGTCCGGCACCTCGTGCACGCGGATTTCGGCTCCAACAATGTCCTGACGGACAATGG
CCGCATAACAGCGGTCATTGACTGGAGCGAGGCGATGTTCGGGGATTCCCAATACGAGGTCGCCAACATC
TTCTTCTGGAGGCCGTGGTTGGCTTGTATGGAGCAGCAGACGCGCTACTTCGAGCGGAGGCATCCGGAGC
TTGCAGGATCGCCGCGGCTCCGGGCGTATATGCTCCGCATTGGTCTTGACCAACTCTATCAGAGCTTGGT
TGACGGCAATTTCGATGATGCAGCTTGGGCGCAGGGTCGATGCGACGCAATCGTCCGATCCGGAGCCGGG
ACTGTCGGGCGTACACAAATCGCCCGCAGAAGCGCGGCCGTCTGGACCGATGGCTGTGTAGAAGTACTCG
CCGATAGTGGAAACCGACGCCCCAGCACTCGTCCGAGGGCAAAGGAATAGCACGTACTACGAGATTTCGA
TTCCACCGCCGCCTTCTATGAAAGGTTGGGCTTCGGAATCGTTTTCCGGGACGCCGGCTGGATGATCCTC
CAGCGCGGGGATCTCATGCTGGAGTTCTTCGCCCACCCCAACTTGTTTATTGCAGCTTATAATGGTTACA
AATAAAGCAATAGCATCACAAATTTCACAAATAAAGCATTTTTTTCACTGCATTCTAGTTGTGGTTTGTC
CAAACTCATCAATGTATCTTATCATGTCTGTATACCGTCGACCTCTAGCTAGAGCTTGGCGTAATCATGG
TCATAGCTGTTTCCTGTGTGAAATTGTTATCCGCTCACAATTCCACACAACATACGAGCCGGAAGCATAA
AGTGTAAAGCCTGGGGTGCCTAATGAGTGAGCTAACTCACATTAATTGCGTTGCGCTCACTGCCCGCTTT
CCAGTCGGGAAACCTGTCGTGCCAGCTGCATTAATGAATCGGCCAACGCGCGGGGAGAGGCGGTTTGCGT
ATTGGGCGCTCTTCCGCTTCCTCGCTCACTGACTCGCTGCGCTCGGTCGTTCGGCTGCGGCGAGCGGTAT
CAGCTCACTCAAAGGCGGTAATACGGTTATCCACAGAATCAGGGGATAACGCAGGAAAGAACATGTGAGC
AAAAGGCCAGCAAAAGGCCAGGAACCGTAAAAAGGCCGCGTTGCTGGCGTTTTTCCATAGGCTCCGCCCC
CCTGACGAGCATCACAAAAATCGACGCTCAAGTCAGAGGTGGCGAAACCCGACAGGACTATAAAGATACC
AGGCGTTTCCCCCTGGAAGCTCCCTCGTGCGCTCTCCTGTTCCGACCCTGCCGCTTACCGGATACCTGTC
CGCCTTTCTCCCTTCGGGAAGCGTGGCGCTTTCTCATAGCTCACGCTGTAGGTATCTCAGTTCGGTGTAG
GTCGTTCGCTCCAAGCTGGGCTGTGTGCACGAACCCCCCGTTCAGCCCGACCGCTGCGCCTTATCCGGTA
ACTATCGTCTTGAGTCCAACCCGGTAAGACACGACTTATCGCCACTGGCAGCAGCCACTGGTAACAGGAT
TAGCAGAGCGAGGTATGTAGGCGGTGCTACAGAGTTCTTGAAGTGGTGGCCTAACTACGGCTACACTAGA
AGAACAGTATTTGGTATCTGCGCTCTGCTGAAGCCAGTTACCTTCGGAAAAAGAGTTGGTAGCTCTTGAT
CCGGCAAACAAACCACCGCTGGTAGCGGTGGTTTTTTTGTTTGCAAGCAGCAGATTACGCGCAGAAAAAA
AGGATCTCAAGAAGATCCTTTGATCTTTTCTACGGGGTCTGACGCTCAGTGGAACGAAAACTCACGTTAA
GGGATTTTGGTCATGAGATTATCAAAAAGGATCTTCACCTAGATCCTTTTAAATTAAAAATGAAGTTTTA
AATCAATCTAAAGTATATATGAGTAAACTTGGTCTGACAGTTACCAATGCTTAATCAGTGAGGCACCTAT
CTCAGCGATCTGTCTATTTCGTTCATCCATAGTTGCCTGACTCCCCGTCGTGTAGATAACTACGATACGG
GAGGGCTTACCATCTGGCCCCAGTGCTGCAATGATACCGCGAGACCCACGCTCACCGGCTCCAGATTTAT
CAGCAATAAACCAGCCAGCCGGAAGGGCCGAGCGCAGAAGTGGTCCTGCAACTTTATCCGCCTCCATCCA
GTCTATTAATTGTTGCCGGGAAGCTAGAGTAAGTAGTTCGCCAGTTAATAGTTTGCGCAACGTTGTTGCC
ATTGCTACAGGCATCGTGGTGTCACGCTCGTCGTTTGGTATGGCTTCATTCAGCTCCGGTTCCCAACGAT
CAAGGCGAGTTACATGATCCCCCATGTTGTGCAAAAAAGCGGTTAGCTCCTTCGGTCCTCCGATCGTTGT
CAGAAGTAAGTTGGCCGCAGTGTTATCACTCATGGTTATGGCAGCACTGCATAATTCTCTTACTGTCATG
CCATCCGTAAGATGCTTTTCTGTGACTGGTGAGTACTCAACCAAGTCATTCTGAGAATAGTGTATGCGGC
GACCGAGTTGCTCTTGCCCGGCGTCAATACGGGATAATACCGCGCCACATAGCAGAACTTTAAAAGTGCT
CATCATTGGAAAACGTTCTTCGGGGCGAAAACTCTCAAGGATCTTACCGCTGTTGAGATCCAGTTCGATG
TAACCCACTCGTGCACCCAACTGATCTTCAGCATCTTTTACTTTCACCAGCGTTTCTGGGTGAGCAAAAA
CAGGAAGGCAAAATGCCGCAAAAAAGGGAATAAGGGCGACACGGAAATGTTGAATACTCATACTCTTCCT
TTTTCAATATTATTGAAGCATTTATCAGGGTTATTGTCTCATGAGCGGATACATATTTGAATGTATTTAG
AAAAATAAACAAATAGGGGTTCCGCGCACATTTCCCCGAAAAGTGCCACCTGACGTC
